>Addgene plasmid #167819 | miniTol2 x EF1a_EKAREN5(TA) + PGK-puro | addgene full sequence | sequence record 330736 | Addgene NGS Result
GGGCGAATTGGGCCCAGAGGTGTAAAGTACTTGAGTAATTTTACTTGATTACTGTACTTAAGTATTATTT
TTGGGGATTTTTACTTTACTTGAGTACAATTAAAAATCAATACTTTTACTTTTACTTAATTACATTTTTT
TAGAAAAAAAAGTACTTTTTACTCCTTACAATTTTATTTACAGTCAAAAAGTACTTATTTTTTGGAGATC
ACTTCATTCTATTTTCCCTTGCTATTACCAAACCAATTGAATTGCGCTGATGCCCAGTTTAATTTAAATA
GATCTGGCTCCGGTGCCCGTCAGTGGGCAGAGCGCACATCGCCCACAGTCCCCGAGAAGTTGGGGGGAGG
GGTCGGCAATTGAACCGGTGCCTAGAGAAGGTGGCGCGGGGTAAACTGGGAAAGTGATGTCGTGTACTGG
CTCCGCCTTTTTCCCGAGGGTGGGGGAGAACCGTATATAAGTGCAGTAGTCGCCGTGAACGTTCTTTTTC
GCAACGGGTTTGCCGCCAGAACACAGGTAAGTGCCGTGTGTGGTTCCCGCGGGCCTGGCCTCTTTACGGG
TTATGGCCCTTGCGTGCCTTGAATTACTTCCACCTGGCTCCAGTACGTGATTCTTGATCCCGAGCTGGAG
CCAGGGGCGGGCCTTGCGCTTTAGGAGCCCCTTCGCCTCGTGCTTGAGTTGAGGCCTGGCCTGGGCGCTG
GGGCCGCCGCGTGCGAATCTGGTGGCACCTTCGCGCCTGTCTCGCTGCTTTCGATAAGTCTCTAGCCATT
TAAAATTTTTGATGACCTGCTGCGACGCTTTTTTTCTGGCAAGATAGTCTTGTAAATGCGGGCCAGGATC
TGCACACTGGTATTTCGGTTTTTGGGGCCGCGGGCGGCGACGGGGCCCGTGCGTCCCAGCGCACATGTTC
GGCGAGGCGGGGCCTGCGAGCGCGGCCACCGAGAATCGGACGGGGGTAGTCTCAAGCTGGCCGGCCTGCT
CTGGTGCCTGGCCTCGCGCCGCCGTGTATCGCCCCGCCCTGGGCGGCAAGGCTGGCCCGGTCGGCACCAG
TTGCGTGAGCGGAAAGATGGCCGCTTCCCGGCCCTGCTCCAGGGGGCTCAAAATGGAGGACGCGGCGCTC
GGGAGAGCGGGCGGGTGAGTCACCCACACAAAGGAAAGGGGCCTTTCCGTCCTCAGCCGTCGCTTCATGT
GACTCCACGGAGTACCGGGCGCCGTCCAGGCACCTCGATTAGTTCTGGAGCTTTTGGAGTACGTCGTCTT
TAGGTTGGGGGGAGGGGTTTTATGCGATGGAGTTTCCCCACACTGAGTGGGTGGAGACTGAAGTTAGGCC
AGCTTGGCACTTGATGTAATTCTCCTTGGAATTTGCCCTTTTTGAGTTTGGATCTTGGTTCATTCTCAAG
CCTCAGACAGTGGTTCAAAGTTTTTTTCTTCCATTTCAGGTGTCGTGAGGATCAAACCCGGGCTGCAGGA
ATTCGGCGCGCCACGCGTACCGATAGCTTCGAATTCTGCAGTCGACGATATCACTAGTCTCGAGCATTTT
GGCAAAGAATTCGGCATGGTGAGCAAGGGCGAGGAGCTGTTCACCGGGGTGGTGCCCATCCTGGTCGAGC
TGGACGGCGACGTAAACGGCCACAAGTTCAGCGTGTCCGGCGAGGGCGAGGGCGATGCCACCTACGGCAA
GCTGACCCTGAAGCTTCTATGCACCACCGGCAAGCTGCCCGTGCCCTGGCCCACCCTCGTGACCACCCTG
GGCTACGGCCTGCAGTGCTTCGCCCGCTACCCCGACCACATGAAGCAGCACGACTTCTTCAAGTCCGCCA
TGCCCGAAGGCTACGTCCAGGAGCGCACCATCTTCTTCAAGGACGACGGCAACTACAAGACCCGCGCCGA
GGTGAAGTTCGAGGGCGACACCCTGGTGAACCGCATCGAGCTGAAGGGCATCGACTTCAAGGAGGACGGC
AACATCCTGGGGCACAAGCTGGAGTACAACTACAACAGCCACAACGTCTATATCACCGCCGACAAGCAGA
AGAACGGCATCAAGGCCAACTTCAAGATCCGCCACAACATCGAGGACGGCGGCGTGCAGCTCGCCGACCA
CTACCAGCAGAACACCCCCATCGGCGACGGCCCCGTGCTGCTGCCCGACAACCACTACCTGAGCTACCAG
TCCGCCCTGTTCAAAGACCCCAACGAGAAGCGCGATCACATGGTCCTGCTGGAGTTCCTGACCGCCGCCG
GGATCACTGAGGGCATGAACGAGCTGTACCTCGAGATGGCGGACGAGGAGAAGCTGCCGCCCGGCTGGGA
GAAGCGCATGAGCCGCAGCTCAGGCCGAGTGTACTACTTCAACCACATCACTAACGCCAGCCAGTGGGAG
CGGCCCAGCGGCAACAGCAGCAGTGGTGGCAAAAACGGGCAGGGGGAGCCTGCCAGGGGTACCAGTGCTG
GTGGTAGTGCTGGTGGTAGTGCTGGTGGTTCCGGCAGTGCTGGTGGTAGTGCTGGTGGTAGTACCAGTGC
TGGTGGTAGTGCTGGTGGTAGTGCTGGTGGTAGTGCTGGTGGTAGTGCTGGTGGTTCCGGCAGTGCTGGT
GGTAGTGCTGGTGGTAGTACCAGTGCTGGTGGTAGTGCTGGTGGTAGTGCTGGTGGTAGTGCTGGTGGTA
GTGCTGGTGGTTCCGGACCAGATGTCCCTAGAGCTCCAGTGGATCCAGCATGGCTGTCATTCCAATTTCC
GGGCGGCCGCATGGTGAGTAAAGGGGAAGAACTGTTTACTGGCGTGGTGCCAATTCTGGTCGAACTGGAT
GGAGATGTAAATGGGCATAAATTTAGTGTGTCTGGAGAAGGGGAAGGAGACGCTACATATGGGAAACTGA
CACTGAAATTTATTTGTACTACTGGAAAACTGCCTGTGCCTTGGCCTACACTCGTGACAACCCTGTCTTG
GGGAGTGCAGTGTTTTGCCCGGTATCCTGATCATATGAAACAGCATGATTTTTTCAAATCTGCCATGCCT
GAGGGATATGTCCAGGAACGGACAATTTTCTTTAAAGATGATGGGAATTATAAAACACGGGCCGAAGTGA
AATTTGAAGGGGATACACTGGTGAATCGGATTGAACTGAAAGGAATTGATTTTAAAGAAGATGGGAATAT
TCTGGGCCATAAACTGGAATATAATTATTTCAGCGATAATGTCTACATTACAGCCGATAAACAGAAGAAT
GGGATTAAAGCCAATTTTAAAATTCGGCATAATATTGAAGATGGAGGGGTGCAGCTCGCCGATCATTATC
AGCAGAATACACCTATTGGGGATGGGCCTGTGCTGCTGCCTGATAATCATTATCTGAGCACACAGTCTGC
CCTGAGCAAGGACCCTAATGAAAAGCGGGACCATATGGTCCTGCTGGAATTTCTGACTGCCGCCGGCATT
ACACTCGGGATGGATGAACTGTCTAGACCTAAGAAGAAGCGTAAGGTGTAAGTCGACGGTCGAGTCGAGA
CGCTAGCCACCGGTCGTTAACATTAAGCTAGAACTATAGTGAGTCGTATTACGTAGATCCAGACATGATA
AGATACATTGATGAGTTTGGACAAACCACAACTAGAATGCAGTGAAAAAAATGCTTTATTTGTGAAATTT
GTGATGCTATTGCTTTATTTGTAACCATTATAAGCTGCAATAAACAAGTTAACAACGCCGGCCATCGATA
TGTTTAAACTCAGGTTCAGGGGGAGGTGTGGGAGGTTTTTTAATTCGCGGCCGCACCGGGTAGGGGAGGC
GCTTTTCCCAAGGCAGTCTGGAGCATGCGCTTTAGCAGCCCCGCTGGGCACTTGGCGCTACACAAGTGGC
CTCTGGCCTCGCACACATTCCACATCCACCGGTAGGCGCCAACCGGCTCCGTTCTTTGGTGGCCCCTTCG
CGCCACCTTCTACTCCTCCCCTAGTCAGGAAGTTCCCCCCCGCCCCGCAGCTCGCGTCGTGCAGGACGTG
ACAAATGGAAGTAGCACGTCTCACTAGTCTCGTGCAGATGGACAGCACCGCTGAGCAATGGAAGCGGGTA
GGCCTTTGGGGCAGCGGCCAATAGCAGCTTTGCTCCTTCGCTTTCTGGGCTCAGAGGCTGGGAAGGGGTG
GGTCCGGGGGCGGGCTCAGGGGCGGGCTCAGGGGCGGGGCGGGCGCCCGAAGGTCCTCCGGAGGCCCGGC
ATTCTGCACGCTTCAAAAGCGCACGTCTGCCGCGCTGTTCTCCTCTTCCTCATCTCCGGGCCTTTCGACC
TGCAGCCTGTTGACAATTAATCATCGGCATAGTATATCGGCATAGTATAATACGACAAGGTGAGGAACTA
AACCGTCGACGATTTCACTAGTCTCGAAGCCACCATGACCGAGTACAAGCCCACGGTGCGCCTCGCCACC
CGCGACGACGTCCCCAGGGCCGTACGCACCCTCGCCGCCGCGTTCGCCGACTACCCCGCCACGCGCCACA
CCGTCGATCCGGACCGCCACATCGAGCGGGTCACCGAGCTGCAAGAACTCTTCCTCACGCGCGTCGGGCT
CGACATCGGCAAGGTGTGGGTCGCGGACGACGGCGCCGCGGTGGCGGTCTGGACCACGCCGGAGAGCGTC
GAAGCGGGGGCGGTGTTCGCCGAGATCGGCCCGCGCATGGCCGAGTTGAGCGGTTCCCGGCTGGCCGCGC
AGCAACAGATGGAAGGCCTCCTGGCGCCGCACCGGCCCAAGGAGCCCGCGTGGTTCCTGGCCACCGTCGG
CGTCTCGCCCGACCACCAGGGCAAGGGTCTGGGCAGCGCCGTCGTGCTCCCCGGAGTGGAGGCGGCCGAG
CGCGCCGGGGTGCCCGCCTTCCTGGAGACCTCCGCGCCCCGCAACCTCCCCTTCTACGAGCGGCTCGGCT
TCACCGTCACCGCCGACGTCGAGGTGCCCGAAGGACCGCGCACCTGGTGCATGACCCGCAAGCCCGGTGC
CTGACTAGAACTATAGTGAGTCGTATTACGTAGATCCAGACATGATAAGATACATTGATGAGTTTGGACA
AACCACAACTAGAATGCAGTGAAAAAAATGCTTTATTTGTGAAATTTGTGATGCTATTGCTTTATTTGTA
ACCATTATAAGCTGCAATAAACAAGTTAACAACAACAATTGCATTCATTTTATGTTTCAGGTTCAGGGGG
AGGTGTGGGAGGTTTTTTAATTAAGCTTAAACAAGAATCTCTAGTTTTCTTTCTTGCTTTTACTTTTACT
TCCTTAATACTCAAGTACAATTTTAATGGAGTACTTTTTTACTTTTACTCAAGTAAGATTCTAGCCAGAT
ACTTTTACTTTTAATTGAGTAAAATTTTCCCTAAGTACTTGTACTTTCACTTGAGTAAAATTTTTGAGTA
CTTTTTACACCTCTGCTCGACCATATGGGAGAGCTCCCAACGCGTTGGATGCATAGCTTGAGTATTCTAT
AGTGTCACCTAAATAGCTTGGCGTAATCATGGTCATAGCTGTTTCCTGTGTGAAATTGTTATCCGCTCAC
AATTCCACACAACATACGAGCCGGAAGCATAAAGTGTAAAGCCTGGGGTGCCTAATGAGTGAGCTAACTC
ACATTAATTGCGTTGCGCTCACTGCCCGCTTTCCAGTCGGGAAACCTGTCGTGCCAGCTGCATTAATGAA
TCGGCCAACGCGCGGGGAGAGGCGGTTTGCGTATTGGGCGCTCTTCCGCTTCCTCGCTCACTGACTCGCT
GCGCTCGGTCGTTCGGCTGCGGCGAGCGGTATCAGCTCACTCAAAGGCGGTAATACGGTTATCCACAGAA
TCAGGGGATAACGCAGGAAAGAACATGTGAGCAAAAGGCCAGCAAAAGGCCAGGAACCGTAAAAAGGCCG
CGTTGCTGGCGTTTTTCCATAGGCTCCGCCCCCCTGACGAGCATCACAAAAATCGACGCTCAAGTCAGAG
GTGGCGAAACCCGACAGGACTATAAAGATACCAGGCGTTTCCCCCTGGAAGCTCCCTCGTGCGCTCTCCT
GTTCCGACCCTGCCGCTTACCGGATACCTGTCCGCCTTTCTCCCTTCGGGAAGCGTGGCGCTTTCTCATA
GCTCACGCTGTAGGTATCTCAGTTCGGTGTAGGTCGTTCGCTCCAAGCTGGGCTGTGTGCACGAACCCCC
CGTTCAGCCCGACCGCTGCGCCTTATCCGGTAACTATCGTCTTGAGTCCAACCCGGTAAGACACGACTTA
TCGCCACTGGCAGCAGCCACTGGTAACAGGATTAGCAGAGCGAGGTATGTAGGCGGTGCTACAGAGTTCT
TGAAGTGGTGGCCTAACTACGGCTACACTAGAAGAACAGTATTTGGTATCTGCGCTCTGCTGAAGCCAGT
TACCTTCGGAAAAAGAGTTGGTAGCTCTTGATCCGGCAAACAAACCACCGCTGGTAGCGGTGGTTTTTTT
GTTTGCAAGCAGCAGATTACGCGCAGAAAAAAAGGATCTCAAGAAGATCCTTTGATCTTTTCTACGGGGT
CTGACGCTCAGTGGAACGAAAACTCACGTTAAGGGATTTTGGTCATGAGATTATCAAAAAGGATCTTCAC
CTAGATCCTTTTAAATTAAAAATGAAGTTTTAAATCAATCTAAAGTATATATGAGTAAACTTGGTCTGAC
AGTTACCAATGCTTAATCAGTGAGGCACCTATCTCAGCGATCTGTCTATTTCGTTCATCCATAGTTGCCT
GACTCCCCGTCGTGTAGATAACTACGATACGGGAGGGCTTACCATCTGGCCCCAGTGCTGCAATGATACC
GCGAGACCCACGCTCACCGGCTCCAGATTTATCAGCAATAAACCAGCCAGCCGGAAGGGCCGAGCGCAGA
AGTGGTCCTGCAACTTTATCCGCCTCCATCCAGTCTATTAATTGTTGCCGGGAAGCTAGAGTAAGTAGTT
CGCCAGTTAATAGTTTGCGCAACGTTGTTGCCATTGCTACAGGCATCGTGGTGTCACGCTCGTCGTTTGG
TATGGCTTCATTCAGCTCCGGTTCCCAACGATCAAGGCGAGTTACATGATCCCCCATGTTGTGCAAAAAA
GCGGTTAGCTCCTTCGGTCCTCCGATCGTTGTCAGAAGTAAGTTGGCCGCAGTGTTATCACTCATGGTTA
TGGCAGCACTGCATAATTCTCTTACTGTCATGCCATCCGTAAGATGCTTTTCTGTGACTGGTGAGTACTC
AACCAAGTCATTCTGAGAATAGTGTATGCGGCGACCGAGTTGCTCTTGCCCGGCGTCAATACGGGATAAT
ACCGCGCCACATAGCAGAACTTTAAAAGTGCTCATCATTGGAAAACGTTCTTCGGGGCGAAAACTCTCAA
GGATCTTACCGCTGTTGAGATCCAGTTCGATGTAACCCACTCGTGCACCCAACTGATCTTCAGCATCTTT
TACTTTCACCAGCGTTTCTGGGTGAGCAAAAACAGGAAGGCAAAATGCCGCAAAAAAGGGAATAAGGGCG
ACACGGAAATGTTGAATACTCATACTCTTCCTTTTTCAATATTATTGAAGCATTTATCAGGGTTATTGTC
TCATGAGCGGATACATATTTGAATGTATTTAGAAAAATAAACAAATAGGGGTTCCGCGCACATTTCCCCG
AAAAGTGCCACCTGATGCGGTGTGAAATACCGCACAGATGCGTAAGGAGAAAATACCGCATCAGGAAATT
GTAAGCGTTAATATTTTGTTAAAATTCGCGTTAAATTTTTGTTAAATCAGCTCATTTTTTAACCAATAGG
CCGAAATCGGCAAAATCCCTTATAAATCAAAAGAATAGACCGAGATAGGGT
[37 nt withheld, positions 7822-7858]
AAAGAACGTGGACTCCAACGTCAAAGG
[49 nt withheld, positions 7886-7934]
T
[91 nt withheld, positions 7936-8026]
G
[124 nt withheld, positions 8028-8151]
CCATTCGCCATTCAGGCTGCGCAACTGTTGGGAAGGGCGATCGGTGCGGGCCTCTTCGCTATTACGCCAG
CTGGCGAAAGGGGGATGTGCTGCAAGGCGATTAAGTTGGGTAACGCCAGGGTTTTCCCAGTCACGACGTT
GTAAAACGACGGCCAGTGAATTGTAATACGACTCACTATA
Features (pLannotate 1.2.2; 25 found; start..end, strand, type, name):
    286..1448    +  promoter       EF-1α promoter: strong constitutive promoter for human elongation factor EF-1α
   1457..1475    +  misc_feature   MCS (fragment): pBluescript multiple cloning site
   1495..1517    +  misc_feature   MCS (fragment): multiple cloning site
   1556..2269    +  CDS            YPet: YPet is a basic (constitutively fluorescent) yellow fluorescent protein published in 2005, derived from Aequorea victoria. It has moderate acid sensitivity.
   2276..2437    +  CDS            PIN1 (fragment): PIN1_HUMAN - Experimental evidence at protein level: Swiss-Prot protein existence level 1. Peptidyl-prolyl cis/trans isomerase (PPIase) that binds to and isomerizes specific phosphorylated Ser/Thr-Pro (pSer/Thr-Pro) motifs (PubMed:21497122, PubMed:23623683, PubMed:29686383). By inducing conformational changes in a subset of phosphorylated proteins, acts as a molecular switch in multiple cellular processes (PubMed:21497122, PubMed:22033920, PubMed:23623683). Displays a preference for acidic residues located N-terminally to the proline bond to be isomerized. Regulates mitosis presumably by inter
   2741..3451    +  CDS            mTurquoise2: mTurquoise2 is a basic (constitutively fluorescent) cyan fluorescent protein published in 2012, derived from Aequorea victoria. It is reported to be a rapidly-maturing monomer with very low acid sensitivity.
   3534..3551    -  promoter       T7 promoter (fragment): promoter for bacteriophage T7 RNA polymerase
   3556..3690    -  polyA_signal   SV40 poly(A) signal: SV40 polyadenylation signal
   3768..4267    +  promoter       PGK promoter: mouse phosphoglycerate kinase 1 promoter
   4279..4326    +  promoter       EM7 promoter: synthetic bacterial promoter&nbsp
   4375..4974    +  CDS            PuroR: puromycin N-acetyltransferase; pac from Streptomyces alboniger; confers resistance to puromycin
   4981..4998    -  promoter       T7 promoter (fragment): promoter for bacteriophage T7 RNA polymerase
   5003..5137    -  polyA_signal   SV40 poly(A) signal: SV40 polyadenylation signal
   5456..5474    -  promoter       SP6 promoter: promoter for bacteriophage SP6 RNA polymerase
   5516..5532    -  protein_bind   lac operator: The lac repressor binds to the lac operator to inhibit transcription in E. coli. This inhibition can be relieved by adding lactose or isopropyl-β-D-thiogalactopyranoside (IPTG). lac repressor encoded by lacI
   5540..5570    -  promoter       lac promoter: promoter for the E. coli lac operon
   5585..5606    -  protein_bind   CAP binding site: CAP binding activates transcription in the presence of cAMP. E. coli catabolite activator protein
   5619..5711    -  CDS            lacI (fragment): lac repressor; lacI; The lac repressor binds to the lac operator to inhibit transcription in E. coli. This inhibition can be relieved by adding lactose or isopropyl-β-D-thiogalactopyranoside (IPTG).
   5894..6482    -  rep_origin     ori: high-copy-number ColE1/pMB1/pBR322/pUC origin of replication
   6653..7513    -  CDS            AmpR: β-lactamase; bla; confers resistance to ampicillin, carbenicillin, and related antibiotics
   7514..7618    -  promoter       AmpR promoter: bla
   7645..7695    +  misc_feature   bom (fragment): basis of mobility region from pBR322
   7723..8151    -  rep_origin     f1 ori (sequence partly withheld): f1 bacteriophage origin of replication; arrow indicates direction of (+) strand synthesis
   8155..8312    -  CDS            lacZα (fragment): LacZα fragment of β-galactosidase; lacZ fragment
   8315..2       +  promoter       T7 promoter (across the origin): promoter for bacteriophage T7 RNA polymerase
