[The description below was written by a language model from this plasmid's Addgene catalogue record and pLannotate feature annotations shown in this document.]
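Description:
miniTol2 x EF1a_EKAREN5(TA) + PGK-puro is a mammalian expression plasmid built on a miniTol2 transposon backbone, intended for stable genomic integration of a FRET biosensor. It is propagated in E. coli as a high-copy plasmid through a ColE1/pUC-type origin with ampicillin resistance (AmpR), and it also carries an f1 origin and remnants of a lac/lacZα cloning region. The Tol2 transposon arms themselves are not annotated in the feature table. The depositor notes that making stable lines requires co-transfection of a separate transposase-expressing plasmid, which fits the transposon design.

The payload is EKAREN5(TA), a synthetic ERK activity reporter derived from the EKAREV sensor and driven by the strong constitutive EF-1α promoter. The annotated reading frame runs from YPet (yellow acceptor), through a fragment of human PIN1 that serves as the phospho-Ser/Thr-Pro binding domain, to mTurquoise2 (cyan donor). The unannotated stretch between PIN1 and mTurquoise2 presumably holds the linker and substrate region. A C-terminal nuclear localization signal is recorded, and an SV40 poly(A) signal terminates the transcript. According to the depositor, the Turquoise2 sequence was recoded with many silent mutations to reduce recombination with the related YPet sequence, and the sensor domain was altered by point mutagenesis. The listed mutations are K424P, K426W and T420A. The T-to-A change gives the construct its "TA" name and presumably removes the phospho-acceptor threonine, in line with its stated purpose as a control sensor for EKAREN5.

A second cassette places a puromycin resistance gene under the mouse PGK promoter, with an EM7 bacterial promoter and its own SV40 poly(A) signal, allowing selection of integrants. The associated work measured single-cell ERK dynamics in colorectal cancer organoids.
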