Addgene plasmid #167819: miniTol2 x EF1a_EKAREN5(TA) + PGK-puro
Purpose: control sensor for EKAREN5
Depositing lab: Hugo Snippert. Depositing organization: University Medical Centre Utrecht. Publication: Quantifying single-cell ERK dynamics in colorectal cancer organoids reveals EGFR as an amplifier of oncogenic MAPK pathway signalling. Ponsioen B, Post JB, Buissant des Amorie JR, Laskaris D, van Ineveld RL, Kersten S, Bertotti A, Sassi F, Sipieter F, Cappe B, Mertens S, Verlaan-Klink I, Boj SF, Vries RGJ, Rehmann H, Vandenabeele P, Riquet FB, Trusolino L, Bos JL, Snippert HJG. Nat Cell Biol. 2021 Apr;23(4):377-390. doi: 10.1038/s41556-021-00654-5. Epub 2021 Apr 1. PubMed 33795873.
Backbone
  Vector backbone: miniTol2 expression vector
  Backbone size w/o insert (bp): 3450
  Vector type: Mammalian Expression
  Selectable markers: Puromycin
Growth in bacteria
  Bacterial resistance: Ampicillin, 100 μg/mL
  Growth temperature: 37°C
  Growth strain: DH5alpha
  Copy number: High Copy
Gene/Insert
  Gene/Insert name: EKAREN5(TA)
  Species: Synthetic
  Insert size (bp): 1950
  Mutation: K424P, K426W, T420A
  Promoter: EF1a
  Tag / fusion protein: nls localization motif (C terminal on insert)
  Cloning method: Ligation Independent Cloning
  Sequencing primers: 5′ TGGAATTTGCCCTTTTTGAG; 3′ AATGTTAACGACCGGt
Resource information
  A portion of this plasmid was derived from a plasmid made by: EKAREV (Komatsu et al.)
Terms and licenses: Academic/Nonprofit Terms; Industry Terms: Not Available to Industry
Depositor comments: We received EKAREV FRET biosensor from Matsuda-lab (Japan). We subsequently improved by insertion of a Turquoise2 synthetic DNA, including 169 silent mutations (reducing recombination) and adapted the sensor domain by point mutagenesis. The generation of stable cell lines using this plasmid requires the co-transfection of a transposase-expressing plasmid. The depositing lab recommends the use of Plasmid 158774.
How to cite: miniTol2 x EF1a_EKAREN5(TA) + PGK-puro was a gift from Hugo Snippert (Addgene plasmid # 167819 ; http://n2t.net/addgene:167819 ; RRID:Addgene_167819)
