>Addgene plasmid #167819 | miniTol2 x EF1a_EKAREN5(TA) + PGK-puro | depositor partial sequence | sequence record 325706 | the EKAREN5 control FRET biosensor + polyA
ATGGTGAGCAAGGGCGAGGAGCTGTTCACCGGGGTGGTGCCCATCCTGGTCGAGCTGGACGGCGACGTAA
ACGGCCACAAGTTCAGCGTGTCCGGCGAGGGCGAGGGCGATGCCACCTACGGCAAGCTGACCCTGAAGCT
TCTATGCACCACCGGCAAGCTGCCCGTGCCCTGGCCCACCCTCGTGACCACCCTGGGCTACGGCCTGCAG
TGCTTCGCCCGCTACCCCGACCACATGAAGCAGCACGACTTCTTCAAGTCCGCCATGCCCGAAGGCTACG
TCCAGGAGCGCACCATCTTCTTCAAGGACGACGGCAACTACAAGACCCGCGCCGAGGTGAAGTTCGAGGG
CGACACCCTGGTGAACCGCATCGAGCTGAAGGGCATCGACTTCAAGGAGGACGGCAACATCCTGGGGCAC
AAGCTGGAGTACAACTACAACAGCCACAACGTCTATATCACCGCCGACAAGCAGAAGAACGGCATCAAGG
CCAACTTCAAGATCCGCCACAACATCGAGGACGGCGGCGTGCAGCTCGCCGACCACTACCAGCAGAACAC
CCCCATCGGCGACGGCCCCGTGCTGCTGCCCGACAACCACTACCTGAGCTACCAGTCCGCCCTGTTCAAA
GACCCCAACGAGAAGCGCGATCACATGGTCCTGCTGGAGTTCCTGACCGCCGCCGGGATCACTGAGGGCA
TGAACGAGCTGTACCTCGAGATGGCGGACGAGGAGAAGCTGCCGCCCGGCTGGGAGAAGCGCATGAGCCG
CAGCTCAGGCCGAGTGTACTACTTCAACCACATCACTAACGCCAGCCAGTGGGAGCGGCCCAGCGGCAAC
AGCAGCAGTGGTGGCAAAAACGGGCAGGGGGAGCCTGCCAGGGGTACCAGTGCTGGTGGTAGTGCTGGTG
GTAGTGCTGGTGGTTCCGGCAGTGCTGGTGGTAGTGCTGGTGGTAGTACCAGTGCTGGTGGTAGTGCTGG
TGGTAGTGCTGGTGGTAGTGCTGGTGGTAGTGCTGGTGGTTCCGGCAGTGCTGGTGGTAGTGCTGGTGGT
AGTACCAGTGCTGGTGGTAGTGCTGGTGGTAGTGCTGGTGGTAGTGCTGGTGGTAGTGCTGGTGGTTCCG
GACCAGATGTCCCTAGAGCTCCAGTGGATCCAGCATGGCTGTCATTCCAATTTCCGGGCGGCCGCATGGT
GAGTAAAGGGGAAGAACTGTTTACTGGCGTGGTGCCAATTCTGGTCGAACTGGATGGAGATGTAAATGGG
CATAAATTTAGTGTGTCTGGAGAAGGGGAAGGAGACGCTACATATGGGAAACTGACACTGAAATTTATTT
GTACTACTGGAAAACTGCCTGTGCCTTGGCCTACACTCGTGACAACCCTGTCTTGGGGAGTGCAGTGTTT
TGCCCGGTATCCTGATCATATGAAACAGCATGATTTTTTCAAATCTGCCATGCCTGAGGGATATGTCCAG
GAACGGACAATTTTCTTTAAAGATGATGGGAATTATAAAACACGGGCCGAAGTGAAATTTGAAGGGGATA
CACTGGTGAATCGGATTGAACTGAAAGGAATTGATTTTAAAGAAGATGGGAATATTCTGGGCCATAAACT
GGAATATAATTATTTCAGCGATAATGTCTACATTACAGCCGATAAACAGAAGAATGGGATTAAAGCCAAT
TTTAAAATTCGGCATAATATTGAAGATGGAGGGGTGCAGCTCGCCGATCATTATCAGCAGAATACACCTA
TTGGGGATGGGCCTGTGCTGCTGCCTGATAATCATTATCTGAGCACACAGTCTGCCCTGAGCAAGGACCC
TAATGAAAAGCGGGACCATATGGTCCTGCTGGAATTTCTGACTGCCGCCGGCATTACACTCGGGATGGAT
GAACTGTCTAGACCTAAGAAGAAGCGTAAGGTGTAAGTCGACGGTCGAGTCGAGACGCTAGCCACCGGTC
GTTAACATTAAGCTAGAACTATAGTGAGTCGTATTACGTAGATCCAGACATGATAAGATACATTGATGAG
TTTGGACAAACCACAACTAGAATGCAGTGAAAAAAATGCTTTATTTGTGAAATTTGTGATGCTATTGCTT
TATTTGTAACCATTATAAGCTGCAATAAACAAGTTAACAACGCCGGCCATCG
