>Addgene plasmid #167819 | miniTol2 x EF1a_EKAREN5(TA) + PGK-puro | depositor partial sequence | sequence record 325707 | the resistance cassette PGK-puro + polyA
CCGCACCGGGTAGGGGAGGCGCTTTTCCCAAGGCAGTCTGGAGCATGCGCTTTAGCAGCCCCGCTGGGCA
CTTGGCGCTACACAAGTGGCCTCTGGCCTCGCACACATTCCACATCCACCGGTAGGCGCCAACCGGCTCC
GTTCTTTGGTGGCCCCTTCGCGCCACCTTCTACTCCTCCCCTAGTCAGGAAGTTCCCCCCCGCCCCGCAG
CTCGCGTCGTGCAGGACGTGACAAATGGAAGTAGCACGTCTCACTAGTCTCGTGCAGATGGACAGCACCG
CTGAGCAATGGAAGCGGGTAGGCCTTTGGGGCAGCGGCCAATAGCAGCTTTGCTCCTTCGCTTTCTGGGC
TCAGAGGCTGGGAAGGGGTGGGTCCGGGGGCGGGCTCAGGGGCGGGCTCAGGGGCGGGGCGGGCGCCCGA
AGGTCCTCCGGAGGCCCGGCATTCTGCACGCTTCAAAAGCGCACGTCTGCCGCGCTGTTCTCCTCTTCCT
CATCTCCGGGCCTTTCGACCTGCAGCCTGTTGACAATTAATCATCGGCATAGTATATCGGCATAGTATAA
TACGACAAGGTGAGGAACTAAACCGTCGACGATTTCACTAGTCTCGAAGCCACCATGACCGAGTACAAGC
CCACGGTGCGCCTCGCCACCCGCGACGACGTCCCCAGGGCCGTACGCACCCTCGCCGCCGCGTTCGCCGA
CTACCCCGCCACGCGCCACACCGTCGATCCGGACCGCCACATCGAGCGGGTCACCGAGCTGCAAGAACTC
TTCCTCACGCGCGTCGGGCTCGACATCGGCAAGGTGTGGGTCGCGGACGACGGCGCCGCGGTGGCGGTCT
GGACCACGCCGGAGAGCGTCGAAGCGGGGGCGGTGTTCGCCGAGATCGGCCCGCGCATGGCCGAGTTGAG
CGGTTCCCGGCTGGCCGCGCAGCAACAGATGGAAGGCCTCCTGGCGCCGCACCGGCCCAAGGAGCCCGCG
TGGTTCCTGGCCACCGTCGGCGTCTCGCCCGACCACCAGGGCAAGGGTCTGGGCAGCGCCGTCGTGCTCC
CCGGAGTGGAGGCGGCCGAGCGCGCCGGGGTGCCCGCCTTCCTGGAGACCTCCGCGCCCCGCAACCTCCC
CTTCTACGAGCGGCTCGGCTTCACCGTCACCGCCGACGTCGAGGTGCCCGAAGGACCGCGCACCTGGTGC
ATGACCCGCAAGCCCGGTGCCTGACTAGAACTATAGTGAGTCGTATTACGTAGATCCAGACATGATAAGA
TACATTGATGAGTTTGGACAAACCACAACTAGAATGCAGTGAAAAAAATGCTTTATTTGTGAAATTTGTG
ATGCTATTGCTTTATTTGTAACCATTATAAGCTGCAATAAACAAGTTAACAACA
